>Addgene plasmid #107466 | pCEP4-SERTT439M-myc | depositor full sequence | sequence record 205583 | pCEP4-SERTT439M-myc sequence 12145 bps
GCCGGCAAGGCCGGATCCAGACATGATAAGATACATTGATGAGTTTGGACAAACCACAACTAGAATGCAG
TGAAAAAAATGCTTTATTTGTGAAATTTGTGATGCTATTGCTTTATTTGTAACCATTATAAGCTGCAATA
AACAAGTTAACAACAACAATTGCATTCATTTTATGTTTCAGGTTCAGGGGGAGGTGTGGGAGGTTTTTTA
AAGCAAGTAAAACCTCTACAAATGTGGTATGGCTGATTATGATCCGGCTGCCTCGCGCGTTTCGGTGATG
ACGGTGAAAACCTCTGACACATGCAGCTCCCGGAGACGGTCACAGCTTGTCTGTAAGCGGATGCCGGGAG
CAGACAAGCCCGTCAGGGCGCGTCAGCGGGTGTTGGCGGGTGTCGGGGCGCAGCCATGAGGTCGACTCTA
GAGGATCGATCCCCGCCCCGGACGAACTAAACCTGACTACGACATCTCTGCCCCTTCTTCGCGGGGCAGT
GCATGTAATCCCTTCAGTTGGTTGGTACAACTTGCCAACTGGGCCCTGTTCCACATGTGACACGGGGGGG
GACCAAACACAAAGGGGTTCTCTGACTGTAGTTGACATCCTTATAAATGGATGTGCACATTTGCCAACAC
TGAGTGGCTTTCATCCTGGAGCAGACTTTGCAGTCTGTGGACTGCAACACAACATTGCCTTTATGTGTAA
CTCTTGGCTGAAGCTCTTACACCAATGCTGGGGGACATGTACCTCCCAGGGGCCCAGGAAGACTACGGGA
GGCTACACCAACGTCAATCAGAGGGGCCTGTGTAGCTACCGATAAGCGGACCCTCAAGAGGGCATTAGCA
ATAGTGTTTATAAGGCCCCCTTGTTAACCCTAAACGGGTAGCATATGCTTCCCGGGTAGTAGTATATACT
ATCCAGACTAACCCTAATTCAATAGCATATGTTACCCAACGGGAAGCATATGCTATCGAATTAGGGTTAG
TAAAAGGGTCCTAAGGAACAGCGATATCTCCCACCCCATGAGCTGTCACGGTTTTATTTACATGGGGTCA
GGATTCCACGAGGGTAGTGAACCATTTTAGTCACAAGGGCAGTGGCTGAAGATCAAGGAGCGGGCAGTGA
ACTCTCCTGAATCTTCGCCTGCTTCTTCATTCTCCTTCGTTTAGCTAATAGAATAACTGCTGAGTTGTGA
ACAGTAAGGTGTATGTGAGGTGCTCGAAAACAAGGTTTCAGGTGACGCCCCCAGAATAAAATTTGGACGG
GGGGTTCAGTGGTGGCATTGTGCTATGACACCAATATAACCCTCACAAACCCCTTGGGCAATAAATACTA
GTGTAGGAATGAAACATTCTGAATATCTTTAACAATAGAAATCCATGGGGTGGGGACAAGCCGTAAAGAC
TGGATGTCCATCTCACACGAATTTATGGCTATGGGCAACACATAATCCTAGTGCAATATGATACTGGGGT
TATTAAGATGTGTCCCAGGCAGGGACCAAGACAGGTGAACCATGTTGTTACACTCTATTTGTAACAAGGG
GAAAGAGAGTGGACGCCGACAGCAGCGGACTCCACTGGTTGTCTCTAACACCCCCGAAAATTAAACGGGG
CTCCACGCCAATGGGGCCCATAAACAAAGACAAGTGGCCACTCTTTTTTTTGAAATTGTGGAGTGGGGGC
ACGCGTCAGCCCCCACACGCCGCCCTGCGGTTTTGGACTGTAAAATAAGGGTGTAATAACTTGGCTGATT
GTAACCCCGCTAACCACTGCGGTCAAACCACTTGCCCACAAAACCACTAATGGCACCCCGGGGAATACCT
GCATAAGTAGGTGGGCGGGCCAAGATAGGGGCGCGATTGCTGCGATCTGGAGGACAAATTACACACACTT
GCGCCTGAGCGCCAAGCACAGGGTTGTTGGTCCTCATATTCACGAGGTCGCTGAGAGCACGGTGGGCTAA
TGTTGCCATGGGTAGCATATACTACCCAAATATCTGGATAGCATATGCTATCCTAATCTATATCTGGGTA
GCATAGGCTATCCTAATCTATATCTGGGTAGCATATGCTATCCTAATCTATATCTGGGTAGTATATGCTA
TCCTAATTTATATCTGGGTAGCATAGGCTATCCTAATCTATATCTGGGTAGCATATGCTATCCTAATCTA
TATCTGGGTAGTATATGCTATCCTAATCTGTATCCGGGTAGCATATGCTATCCTAATAGAGATTAGGGTA
GTATATGCTATCCTAATTTATATCTGGGTAGCATATACTACCCAAATATCTGGATAGCATATGCTATCCT
AATCTATATCTGGGTAGCATATGCTATCCTAATCTATATCTGGGTAGCATAGGCTATCCTAATCTATATC
TGGGTAGCATATGCTATCCTAATCTATATCTGGGTAGTATATGCTATCCTAATTTATATCTGGGTAGCAT
AGGCTATCCTAATCTATATCTGGGTAGCATATGCTATCCTAATCTATATCTGGGTAGTATATGCTATCCT
AATCTGTATCCGGGTAGCATATGCTATCCTCATGCATATACAGTCAGCATATGATACCCAGTAGTAGAGT
GGGAGTGCTATCCTTTGCATATGCCGCCACCTCCCAAGGGGGCGTGAATTTTCGCTGCTTGTCCTTTTCC
TGCTGGTTGCTCCCATTCTTAGGTGAATTTAAGGAGGCCAGGCTAAAGCCGTCGCATGTCTGATTGCTCA
CCAGGTAAATGTCGCTAATGTTTTCCAACGCGAGAAGGTGTTGAGCGCGGAGCTGAGTGACGTGACAACA
TGGGTATGCCCAATTGCCCCATGTTGGGAGGACGAAAATGGTGACAAGACAGATGGCCAGAAATACACCA
ACAGCACGCATGATGTCTACTGGGGATTTATTCTTTAGTGCGGGGGAATACACGGCTTTTAATACGATTG
AGGGCGTCTCCTAACAAGTTACATCACTCCTGCCCTTCCTCACCCTCATCTCCATCACCTCCTTCATCTC
CGTCATCTCCGTCATCACCCTCCGCGGCAGCCCCTTCCACCATAGGTGGAAACCAGGGAGGCAAATCTAC
TCCATCGTCAAAGCTGCACACAGTCACCCTGATATTGCAGGTAGGAGCGGGCTTTGTCATAACAAGGTCC
TTAATCGCATCCTTCAAAACCTCAGCAAATATATGAGTTTGTAAAAAGACCATGAAATAACAGACAATGG
ACTCCCTTAGCGGGCCAGGTTGTGGGCCGGGTCCAGGGGCCATTCCAAAGGGGAGACGACTCAATGGTGT
AAGACGACATTGTGGAATAGCAAGGGCAGTTCCTCGCCTTAGGTTGTAAAGGGAGGTCTTACTACCTCCA
TATACGAACACACCGGCGACCCAAGTTCCTTCGTCGGTAGTCCTTTCTACGTGACTCCTAGCCAGGAGAG
CTCTTAAACCTTCTGCAATGTTCTCAAATTTCGGGTTGGAACCTCCTTGACCACGATGCTTTCCAAACCA
CCCTCCTTTTTTGCGCCTGCCTCCATCACCCTGACCCCGGGGTCCAGTGCTTGGGCCTTCTCCTGGGTCA
TCTGCGGGGCCCTGCTCTATCGCTCCCGGGGGCACGTCAGGCTCACCATCTGGGCCACCTTCTTGGTGGT
ATTCAAAATAATCGGCTTCCCCTACAGGGTGGAAAAATGGCCTTCTACCTGGAGGGGGCCTGCGCGGTGG
AGACCCGGATGATGATGACTGACTACTGGGACTCCTGGGCCTCTTTTCTCCACGTCCACGACCTCTCCCC
CTGGCTCTTTCACGACTTCCCCCCCTGGCTCTTTCACGTCCTCTACCCCGGCGGCCTCCACTACCTCCTC
GACCCCGGCCTCCACTACCTCCTCGACCCCGGCCTCCACTGCCTCCTCGACCCCGGCCTCCACCTCCTGC
TCCTGCCCCTCCTGCTCCTGCCCCTCCTCCTGCTCCTGCCCCTCCTGCCCCTCCTGCTCCTGCCCCTCCT
GCCCCTCCTGCTCCTGCCCCTCCTGCCCCTCCTGCTCCTGCCCCTCCTGCCCCTCCTCCTGCTCCTGCCC
CTCCTGCCCCTCCTCCTGCTCCTGCCCCTCCTGCCCCTCCTGCTCCTGCCCCTCCTGCCCCTCCTGCTCC
TGCCCCTCCTGCCCCTCCTGCTCCTGCCCCTCCTGCTCCTGCCCCTCCTGCTCCTGCCCCTCCTGCTCCT
GCCCCTCCTGCCCCTCCTGCCCCTCCTCCTGCTCCTGCCCCTCCTGCTCCTGCCCCTCCTGCCCCTCCTG
CCCCTCCTGCTCCTGCCCCTCCTCCTGCTCCTGCCCCTCCTGCCCCTCCTGCCCCTCCTCCTGCTCCTGC
CCCTCCTGCCCCTCCTCCTGCTCCTGCCCCTCCTCCTGCTCCTGCCCCTCCTGCCCCTCCTGCCCCTCCT
CCTGCTCCTGCCCCTCCTGCCCCTCCTCCTGCTCCTGCCCCTCCTCCTGCTCCTGCCCCTCCTGCCCCTC
CTGCCCCTCCTCCTGCTCCTGCCCCTCCTCCTGCTCCTGCCCCTCCTGCCCCTCCTGCCCCTCCTGCCCC
TCCTCCTGCTCCTGCCCCTCCTCCTGCTCCTGCCCCTCCTGCTCCTGCCCCTCCCGCTCCTGCTCCTGCT
CCTGTTCCACCGTGGGTCCCTTTGCAGCCAATGCAACTTGGACGTTTTTGGGGTCTCCGGACACCATCTC
TATGTCTTGGCCCTGATCCTGAGCCGCCCGGGGCTCCTGGTCTTCCGCCTCCTCGTCCTCGTCCTCTTCC
CCGTCCTCGTCCATGGTTATCACCCCCTCTTCTTTGAGGTCCACTGCCGCCGGAGCCTTCTGGTCCAGAT
GTGTCTCCCTTCTCTCCTAGGCCATTTCCAGGTCCTGTACCTGGCCCCTCGTCAGACATGATTCACACTA
AAAGAGATCAATAGACATCTTTATTAGACGACGCTCAGTGAATACAGGGAGTGCAGACTCCTGCCCCCTC
CAACAGCCCCCCCACCCTCATCCCCTTCATGGTCGCTGTCAGACAGATCCAGGTCTGAAAATTCCCCATC
CTCCGAACCATCCTCGTCCTCATCACCAATTACTCGCAGCCCGGAAAACTCCCGCTGAACATCCTCAAGA
TTTGCGTCCTGAGCCTCAAGCCAGGCCTCAAATTCCTCGTCCCCCTTTTTGCTGGACGGTAGGGATGGGG
ATTCTCGGGACCCCTCCTCTTCCTCTTCAAGGTCACCAGACAGAGATGCTACTGGGGCAACGGAAGAAAA
GCTGGGTGCGGCCTGTGAGGATCAGCTTATCGATGATAAGCTGTCAAACATGAGAATTCTTGAAGACGAA
AGGGCCTCGTGATACGCCTATTTTTATAGGTTAATGTCATGATAATAATGGTTTCTTAGACGTCAGGTGG
CACTTTTCGGGGAAATGTGCGCGGAACCCCTATTTGTTTATTTTTCTAAATACATTCAAATATGTATCCG
CTCATGAGACAATAACCCTGATAAATGCTTCAATAATATTGAAAAAGGAAGAGTATGAGTATTCAACATT
TCCGTGTCGCCCTTATTCCCTTTTTTGCGGCATTTTGCCTTCCTGTTTTTGCTCACCCAGAAACGCTGGT
GAAAGTAAAAGATGCTGAAGATCAGTTGGGTGCACGAGTGGGTTACATCGAACTGGATCTCAACAGCGGT
AAGATCCTTGAGAGTTTTCGCCCCGAAGAACGTTTTCCAATGATGAGCACTTTTAAAGTTCTGCTATGTG
GCGCGGTATTATCCCGTGTTGACGCCGGGCAAGAGCAACTCGGTCGCCGCATACACTATTCTCAGAATGA
CTTGGTTGAGTACTCACCAGTCACAGAAAAGCATCTTACGGATGGCATGACAGTAAGAGAATTATGCAGT
GCTGCCATAACCATGAGTGATAACACTGCGGCCAACTTACTTCTGACAACGATCGGAGGACCGAAGGAGC
TAACCGCTTTTTTGCACAACATGGGGGATCATGTAACTCGCCTTGATCGTTGGGAACCGGAGCTGAATGA
AGCCATACCAAACGACGAGCGTGACACCACGATGCCTGCAGCAATGGCAACAACGTTGCGCAAACTATTA
ACTGGCGAACTACTTACTCTAGCTTCCCGGCAACAATTAATAGACTGGATGGAGGCGGATAAAGTTGCAG
GACCACTTCTGCGCTCGGCCCTTCCGGCTGGCTGGTTTATTGCTGATAAATCTGGAGCCGGTGAGCGTGG
GTCTCGCGGTATCATTGCAGCACTGGGGCCAGATGGTAAGCCCTCCCGTATCGTAGTTATCTACACGACG
GGGAGTCAGGCAACTATGGATGAACGAAATAGACAGATCGCTGAGATAGGTGCCTCACTGATTAAGCATT
GGTAACTGTCAGACCAAGTTTACTCATATATACTTTAGATTGATTTAAAACTTCATTTTTAATTTAAAAG
GATCTAGGTGAAGATCCTTTTTGATAATCTCATGACCAAAATCCCTTAACGTGAGTTTTCGTTCCACTGA
GCGTCAGACCCCGTAGAAAAGATCAAAGGATCTTCTTGAGATCCTTTTTTTCTGCGCGTAATCTGCTGCT
TGCAAACAAAAAAACCACCGCTACCAGCGGTGGTTTGTTTGCCGGATCAAGAGCTACCAACTCTTTTTCC
GAAGGTAACTGGCTTCAGCAGAGCGCAGATACCAAATACTGTCCTTCTAGTGTAGCCGTAGTTAGGCCAC
CACTTCAAGAACTCTGTAGCACCGCCTACATACCTCGCTCTGCTAATCCTGTTACCAGTGGCTGCTGCCA
GTGGCGATAAGTCGTGTCTTACCGGGTTGGACTCAAGACGATAGTTACCGGATAAGGCGCAGCGGTCGGG
CTGAACGGGGGGTTCGTGCACACAGCCCAGCTTGGAGCGAACGACCTACACCGAACTGAGATACCTACAG
CGTGAGCTATGAGAAAGCGCCACGCTTCCCGAAGGGAGAAAGGCGGACAGGTATCCGGTAAGCGGCAGGG
TCGGAACAGGAGAGCGCACGAGGGAGCTTCCAGGGGGAAACGCCTGGTATCTTTATAGTCCTGTCGGGTT
TCGCCACCTCTGACTTGAGCGTCGATTTTTGTGATGCTCGTCAGGGGGGCGGAGCCTATGGAAAAACGCC
AGCAACGCGGCCTTTTTACGGTTCCTGGCCTTTTGCTGGCCTTGAAGCTGTCCCTGATGGTCGTCATCTA
CCTGCCTGGACAGCATGGCCTGCAACGCGGGCATCCCGATGCCGCCGGAAGCGAGAAGAATCATAATGGG
GAAGGCCATCCAGCCTCGCGTCGCGAACGCCAGCAAGACGTAGCCCAGCGCGTCGGCCCCGAGATGCGCC
GCGTGCGGCTGCTGGAGATGGCGGACGCGATGGATATGTTCTGCCAAGGGTTGGTTTGCGCATTCACAGT
TCTCCGCAAGAATTGATTGGCTCCAATTCTTGGAGTGGTGAATCCGTTAGCGAGGTGCCGCCCTGCTTCA
TCCCCGTGGCCCGTTGCTCGCGTTTGCTGGCGGTGTCCCCGGAAGAAATATATTTGCATGTCTTTAGTTC
TATGATGACACAAACCCCGCCCAGCGTCTTGTCATTGGCGAATTCGAACACGCAGATGCAGTCGGGGCGG
CGCGGTCCGAGGTCCACTTCGCATATTAAGGTGACGCGTGTGGCCTCGAACACCGAGCGACCCTGCAGCG
ACCCGCTTAACAGCGTCAACAGCGTGCCGCAGATCCCGGGGGGCAATGAGATATGAAAAAGCCTGAACTC
ACCGCGACGTCTGTCGAGAAGTTTCTGATCGAAAAGTTCGACAGCGTCTCCGACCTGATGCAGCTCTCGG
AGGGCGAAGAATCTCGTGCTTTCAGCTTCGATGTAGGAGGGCGTGGATATGTCCTGCGGGTAAATAGCTG
CGCCGATGGTTTCTACAAAGATCGTTATGTTTATCGGCACTTTGCATCGGCCGCGCTCCCGATTCCGGAA
GTGCTTGACATTGGGGAATTCAGCGAGAGCCTGACCTATTGCATCTCCCGCCGTGCACAGGGTGTCACGT
TGCAAGACCTGCCTGAAACCGAACTGCCCGCTGTTCTGCAGCCGGTCGCGGAGGCCATGGATGCGATCGC
TGCGGCCGATCTTAGCCAGACGAGCGGGTTCGGCCCATTCGGACCGCAAGGAATCGGTCAATACACTACA
TGGCGTGATTTCATATGCGCGATTGCTGATCCCCATGTGTATCACTGGCAAACTGTGATGGACGACACCG
TCAGTGCGTCCGTCGCGCAGGCTCTCGATGAGCTGATGCTTTGGGCCGAGGACTGCCCCGAAGTCCGGCA
CCTCGTGCACGCGGATTTCGGCTCCAACAATGTCCTGACGGACAATGGCCGCATAACAGCGGTCATTGAC
TGGAGCGAGGCGATGTTCGGGGATTCCCAATACGAGGTCGCCAACATCTTCTTCTGGAGGCCGTGGTTGG
CTTGTATGGAGCAGCAGACGCGCTACTTCGAGCGGAGGCATCCGGAGCTTGCAGGATCGCCGCGGCTCCG
GGCGTATATGCTCCGCATTGGTCTTGACCAACTCTATCAGAGCTTGGTTGACGGCAATTTCGATGATGCA
GCTTGGGCGCAGGGTCGATGCGACGCAATCGTCCGATCCGGAGCCGGGACTGTCGGGCGTACACAAATCG
CCCGCAGAAGCGCGGCCGTCTGGACCGATGGCTGTGTAGAAGTACTCGCCGATAGTGGAAACCGACGCCC
CAGCACTCGTCCGGATCGGGAGATGGGGGAGGCTAACTGAAACACGGAAGGAGACAATACCGGAAGGAAC
CCGCGCTATGACGGCAATAAAAAGACAGAATAAAACGCACGGGTGTTGGGTCGTTTGTTCATAAACGCGG
GGTTCGGTCCCAGGGCTGGCACTCTGTCGATACCCCACCGAGACCCCATTGGGGCCAATACGCCCGCGTT
TCTTCCTTTTCCCCACCCCACCCCCCAAGTTCGGGTGAAGGCCCAGGGCTCGCAGCCAACGTCGGGGCGG
CAGGCCCTGCCATAGCCACTGGCCCCGTGGGTTAGGGACGGGGTCCCCCATGGGGAATGGTTTATGGTTC
GTGGGGGTTATTATTTTGGGCGTTGCGTGGGGTCAGGTCCACGACTGGACTGAGCAGACAGACCCATGGT
TTTTGGATGGCCTGGGCATGGACCGCATGTACTGGCGCGACACGAACACCGGGCGTCTGTGGCTGCCAAA
CACCCCCGACCCCCAAAAACCACCGCGCGGATTTCTGGCGTGCCAAGCTAGTCGACCAATTCTCATGTTT
GACAGCTTATCATCGCAGATCCGGGCAACGTTGTTGCCATTGCTGCAGGCGCAGAACTGGTAGGTATGGA
AGATCTATACATTGAATCAATATTGGCAATTAGCCATATTAGTCATTGGTTATATAGCATAAATCAATAT
TGGCTATTGGCCATTGCATACGTTGTATCTATATCATAATATGTACATTTATATTGGCTCATGTCCAATA
TGACCGCCATGTTGACATTGATTATTGACTAGTTATTAATAGTAATCAATTACGGGGTCATTAGTTCATA
GCCCATATATGGAGTTCCGCGTTACATAACTTACGGTAAATGGCCCGCCTGGCTGACCGCCCAACGACCC
CCGCCCATTGACGTCAATAATGACGTATGTTCCCATAGTAACGCCAATAGGGACTTTCCATTGACGTCAA
TGGGTGGAGTATTTACGGTAAACTGCCCACTTGGCAGTACATCAAGTGTATCATATGCCAAGTCCGCCCC
CTATTGACGTCAATGACGGTAAATGGCCCGCCTGGCATTATGCCCAGTACATGACCTTACGGGACTTTCC
TACTTGGCAGTACATCTACGTATTAGTCATCGCTATTACCATGGTGATGCGGTTTTGGCAGTACACCAAT
GGGCGTGGATAGCGGTTTGACTCACGGGGATTTCCAAGTCTCCACCCCATTGACGTCAATGGGAGTTTGT
TTTGGCACCAAAATCAACGGGACTTTCCAAAATGTCGTAATAACCCCGCCCCGTTGACGCAAATGGGCGG
TAGGCGTGTACGGTGGGAGGTCTATATAAGCAGAGCTCGTTTAGTGAACCGTCAGATCTCTAGAAGCTGG
GTACCAGCTGCTAGCGCCACCATGGAGACCACCCCCCTGAACAGTCAAAAGCAACTCTCTGCCTGTGAGG
ATGGAGAGGACTGTCAGGAGAATGGCGTTCTTCAAAAGGTTGTACCCACCCCTGGAGATAAGGTGGAAAG
CGGCCAGATTTCCAACGGCTACAGCGCCGTGCCATCACCTGGAGCCGGGGATGATACACGGCACAGCATT
CCCGCAACCACCACGACACTGGTTGCAGAGCTTCACCAGGGCGAGAGGGAGACGTGGGGCAAAAAGGTAG
ATTTTCTGCTTTCCGTGATCGGTTACGCGGTCGATCTGGGGAACGTGTGGAGGTTCCCTTACATTTGTTA
CCAAAACGGAGGGGGTGCCTTCTTGCTGCCCTACACAATTATGGCGATTTTTGGGGGTATCCCGCTCTTC
TACATGGAACTGGCCTTGGGTCAGTACCACCGGAACGGCTGCATTAGCATTTGGCGCAAGATATGCCCCA
TTTTCAAGGGAATCGGATACGCAATCTGTATAATCGCGTTCTATATTGCATCATATTACAACACCATCAT
GGCCTGGGCCCTTTATTACTTGATCAGCAGTTTCACCGACCAATTGCCGTGGACGAGCTGTAAGAACTCA
TGGAATACCGGGAACTGTACCAACTACTTCTCTGAGGACAGCTCAGGAGGTAGCGGGGGTGAACAGAAGC
TGATTAGCGAGGAGGACTTGGGCAGTCCAGGCGGAAGCGGCAACATCACTTGGACACTCCATAGTACGAG
CCCCGCAGAGGAGTTTTACACCAGGCACGTACTGCAGATTCATAGGAGCAAGGGTCTGCAAGACCTGGGC
GGTATTAGCTGGCAGCTCGCATTGTGCATAATGTTGATCTTTACGGTGATCTATTTCTCTATCTGGAAGG
GAGTAAAGACATCCGGCAAGGTGGTGTGGGTGACGGCGACCTTCCCCTACATTATACTCAGCGTGTTGTT
GGTGAGGGGGGCAACCCTGCCTGGGGCCTGGCGAGGCGTGCTGTTCTATCTCAAGCCAAACTGGCAGAAG
CTTCTTGAAACCGGAGTGTGGATCGACGCGGCCGCGCAAATCTTCTTTTCCCTCGGTCCCGGCTTCGGGG
TCCTTCTGGCATTCGCAAGCTACAACAAGTTCAACAATAACTGCTACCAGGACGCCCTCGTGACAAGTGT
AGTGAACTGCATGACCTCTTTCGTGAGCGGGTTTGTGATCTTCACAGTACTCGGATATATGGCTGAGATG
AGGAACGAAGATGTTAGTGAGGTTGCCAAAGACGCTGGCCCGAGCCTGTTGTTCATCACATACGCCGAGG
CTATCGCGAACATGCCCGCATCTACTTTCTTCGCCATCATCTTTTTCCTGATGCTGATAACCCTTGGGCT
GGATAGCATGTTCGCCGGACTGGAGGGTGTCATCACTGCCGTTCTCGACGAGTTCCCCCATGTGTGGGCC
AAGCGACGGGAAAGGTTCGTGCTGGCCGTCGTAATCACATGCTTCTTCGGCTCACTGGTGACCCTTACCT
TTGGCGGTGCGTACGTGGTCAAGCTGCTCGAAGAGTACGCCACTGGACCGGCGGTTCTGACCGTGGCATT
GATCGAGGCCGTGGCCGTAAGCTGGTTTTACGGCATCACGCAGTTCTGTAGGGACGTGAAAGAGATGCTG
GGCTTTTCTCCCGGTTGGTTTTGGAGGATTTGTTGGGTAGCAATTAGCCCCCTGTTTCTCCTTTTCATTA
TTTGCTCTTTTCTGATGTCTCCACCGCAGCTCCGACTGTTTCAGTACAACTACCCCTACTGGTCAATTAT
CCTGGGCTATTGTATCGGCACCTCAAGTTTCATCTGCATCCCCACATACATCGCATACAGACTGATAATT
ACGCCCGGTACTTTTAAGGAGCGAATCATTAAAAGCATAACCCCCGAAACCCCCACCGAGATCCCTTGTG
GCGATATAAGACTCAATGCGGTCTAATAGCTCGAG
Features (pLannotate 1.2.2; 22 found; start..end, strand, type, name):
     14..148     -  polyA_signal   SV40 poly(A) signal: SV40 polyadenylation signal
    171..254     -  CDS            large T antigen (fragment): large T antigen from SV40 (simian virus 40)
    257..297     +  CDS            rop (fragment): Rop protein, which maintains plasmids at low copy number; rop
    409..427     -  misc_feature   MCS (fragment): pUC18/19 multiple cloning site
    873..2662    -  rep_origin     oriP: Epstein-Barr virus oriP replication origin (Yates et al., 2000)
   2663..2881    -  CDS            gL (fragment): GL_EBVB9 - Experimental evidence at protein level: Swiss-Prot protein existence level 1. The heterodimer glycoprotein H-glycoprotein L is required for the fusion of viral and plasma membranes leading to virus entry into the host cell. Acts as a functional inhibitor of gH and maintains gH in an inhibited form. Upon binding to host integrins, gL dissociates from gH leading to activation of the viral fusion glycoproteins gB and gH. Fusion of EBV with B-lymphocytes requires the additional receptor- binding protein gp42, which forms a complex with gH/gL. The heterodimer gH/gL targets also host EPHA
   2964..4889    -  CDS            EBNA1: Epstein-Barr nuclear antigen 1, also known as EBNA-1 crucial for latent viral infection, and for episomal amplification of vectors containing the oriP origin (Okita et al., 2013)
   4927..5271    -  CDS            BRRF2_EBVB9 (fragment): Protein inferred from homology: Swiss-Prot protein existence level 3. From Epstein-Barr virus (strain B95-8) (HHV-4) (Human herpesvirus 4).
   5274..5297    -  promoter       tet promoter (fragment): E. coli promoter for tetracycline efflux protein gene
   5410..5514    +  promoter       AmpR promoter: bla
   5515..6375    +  CDS            AmpR: β-lactamase; bla; confers resistance to ampicillin, carbenicillin, and related antibiotics
   6546..7134    +  rep_origin     ori: high-copy-number ColE1/pMB1/pBR322/pUC origin of replication
   7180..7338    -  CDS            TcR (fragment): tetracycline efflux protein; tet; confers resistance to tetracycline
   7459..7659    -  CDS            MDV035 (fragment): UL24_GAHVM - Protein inferred from homology: Swiss-Prot protein existence level 3. May play a role in the dispersal of host nucleolin from the nucleolus throughout the nucleus leading to a decrease in ribosome biogenesis. From Gallid herpesvirus 2 (strain Chicken/Md5/ATCC VR-987) (GaHV-2) (Marek's disease herpesvirus type 1).
   7648..7710    +  promoter       Mini-TK promoter: minimal herpes simplex virus (HSV) thymidine kinase promoter
   7753..8790    +  CDS            HygR: hygromycin B phosphotransferase confers resistance to hygromycin
   8832..8880    +  polyA_signal   HSV TK poly(A) signal: herpes simplex virus thymidine kinase polyadenylation signal (Cole and Stacy, 1985)
   9080..9304    +  CDS            gH (fragment): GH_HHV11 - Experimental evidence at protein level: Swiss-Prot protein existence level 1. The heterodimer glycoprotein H-glycoprotein L is required for the fusion of viral and plasma membranes leading to virus entry into the host cell. Following initial binding to host receptor, membrane fusion is mediated by the fusion machinery composed of gB and the heterodimer gH/gL. May also be involved in the fusion between the virion envelope and the outer nuclear membrane during virion morphogenesis. From Human herpesvirus 1 (strain 17) (HHV-1) (Human herpes simplex virus 1).
   9335..9360    -  CDS            bla(M) (fragment): β-lactamase lacking the signal sequence; bla(M); allows cytosolic expression of β-lactamase
   9534..9913    +  enhancer       CMV enhancer: human cytomegalovirus immediate early enhancer
   9915..10114   +  promoter       CMV promoter: human cytomegalovirus (CMV) immediate early promoter
  10172..12133   +  CDS            SLC6A4: SC6A4_HUMAN - Also known as HTT, SERT. Experimental evidence at protein level: Swiss-Prot protein existence level 1. Serotonin transporter whose primary function in the central nervous system involves the regulation of serotonergic signaling via transport of serotonin molecules from the synaptic cleft back into the pre-synaptic terminal for re-utilization. Plays a key role in mediating regulation of the availability of serotonin to other receptors of serotonergic systems. Terminates the action of serotonin and recycles it in a sodium-dependent manner. From Homo sapiens (Human).
