[The description below was written by a language model from this plasmid's Addgene catalogue record and pLannotate feature annotations shown in this document.]
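Description:
pCEP4-SERTT439M-myc is a mammalian expression plasmid built on the Invitrogen pCEP4 episomal backbone, with a total annotated length of about 12.1 kb. In bacteria it is maintained through a high-copy ColE1/pUC-type origin and selected with ampicillin via the β-lactamase gene. For mammalian cells the backbone supplies the Epstein-Barr virus oriP origin together with the EBNA1 coding sequence. These allow the plasmid to replicate and persist as an extrachromosomal episome in permissive cells rather than requiring integration. A hygromycin B phosphotransferase cassette, driven by an HSV thymidine kinase promoter and ended by the TK polyadenylation signal, provides selection of transfected cells. Several short annotated fragments (herpesvirus reading frames, rop, tetracycline-resistance and SV40 large T pieces) appear to be backbone remnants rather than functional genes.

The payload is a codon-optimized human serotonin transporter (SLC6A4, hSERT) coding sequence of roughly 2 kb, cloned between NheI and XhoI sites. It sits downstream of the CMV immediate-early enhancer and promoter. Because the plasmid is circular, the SV40 poly(A) signal mapped near the start of the record lies just downstream of the insert, although it is annotated on the opposite strand. The transporter carries an internal MYC epitope inserted into extracellular loop 2. An epitope in an extracellular loop is exposed on protein that reaches the plasma membrane, so it can be detected with antibody on intact cells. The tag is not listed as a separate feature in the table. The insert also bears the T439M substitution, which the depositor reports reduces both surface expression and transport relative to wild type. The construct comes from a deep mutagenesis study of the transporter, where it is suited to comparing this mutant's trafficking and uptake activity with the wild-type protein.
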