Addgene plasmid #107466: pCEP4-SERTT439M-myc
Purpose: Mammalian expression plasmid for codon optimized mutant hSERT with internal MYC tag inserted in ECL2, mutation T439M, decreased surface expression and transport relative to wildtype
Depositing lab: Erik Procko. Depositing organization: University of Illinois at Urbana-Champaign. Publication: Deep Mutagenesis of a Transporter for Uptake of a Non-Native Substrate Identifies Conformationally Dynamic Regions. Young HJ, Chan M, Selvam B, Szymanski SK, Shukla D, Procko E. bioRxiv 2021.04.19.440442 10.1101/2021.04.19.440442.
Backbone
  Vector backbone: pCEP4
  Backbone manufacturer: Invitrogen
  Backbone size w/o insert (bp): 10410
  Vector type: Mammalian Expression
  Selectable markers: Hygromycin
Growth in bacteria
  Bacterial resistance: Ampicillin, 100 μg/mL
  Growth temperature: 37°C
  Growth strain: DH5alpha
  Copy number: High Copy
Gene/Insert
  Gene/Insert name: Serotonin Transporter (SERT) (alt name: SLC6A4)
  Species: H. sapiens (human)
  Insert size (bp): 1985
  Mutation: T439M
  Entrez Gene: SLC6A4 (a.k.a. 5-HTT, 5-HTTLPR, 5HTT, HTT, OCD1, SERT, SERT1, hSERT)
  Promoter: CMV
  Cloning method: Restriction Enzyme; 5′ cloning site NHE1 (not destroyed); 3′ cloning site XHO1 (not destroyed)
  Sequencing primers: 5′ CMV Forward; 3′ EBV Reverse
Terms and licenses: Academic/Nonprofit Terms; Industry Terms: Not Available to Industry
Depositor comments: Please visit https://doi.org/10.1101/2021.04.19.440442 for bioRxiv preprint.
How to cite: pCEP4-SERTT439M-myc was a gift from Erik Procko (Addgene plasmid # 107466 ; http://n2t.net/addgene:107466 ; RRID:Addgene_107466)
