>Addgene plasmid #107466 | pCEP4-SERTT439M-myc | addgene partial sequence | sequence record 205581 | Addgene Partial NGS Result
TCCTGCCCCTCCCGCTCCTGCTCCTGCTCCTGTTCCACCGTGGGTCCCTTTGCAGCCAATGCAACTTGGA
CGTTTTTGGGGTCTCCGGACACCATCTCTATGTCTTGGCCCTGATCCTGAGCCGCCCGGGGCTCCTGGTC
TTCCGCCTCCTCGTCCTCGTCCTCTTCCCCGTCCTCGTCCATGGTTATCACCCCCTCTTCTTTGAGGTCC
ACTGCCGCCGGAGCCTTCTGGTCCAGATGTGTCTCCCTTCTCTCCTAGGCCATTTCCAGGTCCTGTACCT
GGCCCCTCGTCAGACATGATTCACACTAAAAGAGATCAATAGACATCTTTATTAGACGACGCTCAGTGAA
TACAGGGAGTGCAGACTCCTGCCCCCTCCAACAGCCCCCCCACCCTCATCCCCTTCATGGTCGCTGTCAG
ACAGATCCAGGTCTGAAAATTCCCCATCCTCCGAACCATCCTCGTCCTCATCACCAATTACTCGCAGCCC
GGAAAACTCCCGCTGAACATCCTCAAGATTTGCGTCCTGAGCCTCAAGCCAGGCCTCAAATTCCTCGTCC
CCCTTTTTGCTGGACGGTAGGGATGGGGATTCTCGGGACCCCTCCTCTTCCTCTTCAAGGTCACCAGACA
GAGATGCTACTGGGGCAACGGAAGAAAAGCTGGGTGCGGCCTGTGAGGATCAGCTTATCGATGATAAGCT
GTCAAACATGAGAATTCTTGAAGACGAAAGGGCCTCGTGATACGCCTATTTTTATAGGTTAATGTCATGA
TAATAATGGTTTCTTAGACGTCAGGTGGCACTTTTCGGGGAAATGTGCGCGGAACCCCTATTTGTTTATT
TTTCTAAATACATTCAAATATGTATCCGCTCATGAGACAATAACCCTGATAAATGCTTCAATAATATTGA
AAAAGGAAGAGTATGAGTATTCAACATTTCCGTGTCGCCCTTATTCCCTTTTTTGCGGCATTTTGCCTTC
CTGTTTTTGCTCACCCAGAAACGCTGGTGAAAGTAAAAGATGCTGAAGATCAGTTGGGTGCACGAGTGGG
TTACATCGAACTGGATCTCAACAGCGGTAAGATCCTTGAGAGTTTTCGCCCCGAAGAACGTTTTCCAATG
ATGAGCACTTTTAAAGTTCTGCTATGTGGCGCGGTATTATCCCGTGTTGACGCCGGGCAAGAGCAACTCG
GTCGCCGCATACACTATTCTCAGAATGACTTGGTTGAGTACTCACCAGTCACAGAAAAGCATCTTACGGA
TGGCATGACAGTAAGAGAATTATGCAGTGCTGCCATAACCATGAGTGATAACACTGCGGCCAACTTACTT
CTGACAACGATCGGAGGACCGAAGGAGCTAACCGCTTTTTTGCACAACATGGGGGATCATGTAACTCGCC
TTGATCGTTGGGAACCGGAGCTGAATGAAGCCATACCAAACGACGAGCGTGACACCACGATGCCTGCAGC
AATGGCAACAACGTTGCGCAAACTATTAACTGGCGAACTACTTACTCTAGCTTCCCGGCAACAATTAATA
GACTGGATGGAGGCGGATAAAGTTGCAGGACCACTTCTGCGCTCGGCCCTTCCGGCTGGCTGGTTTATTG
CTGATAAATCTGGAGCCGGTGAGCGTGGGTCTCGCGGTATCATTGCAGCACTGGGGCCAGATGGTAAGCC
CTCCCGTATCGTAGTTATCTACACGACGGGGAGTCAGGCAACTATGGATGAACGAAATAGACAGATCGCT
GAGATAGGTGCCTCACTGATTAAGCATTGGTAACTGTCAGACCAAGTTTACTCATATATACTTTAGATTG
ATTTAAAACTTCATTTTTAATTTAAAAGGATCTAGGTGAAGATCCTTTTTGATAATCTCATGACCAAAAT
CCCTTAACGTGAGTTTTCGTTCCACTGAGCGTCAGACCCCGTAGAAAAGATCAAAGGATCTTCTTGAGAT
CCTTTTTTTCTGCGCGTAATCTGCTGCTTGCAAACAAAAAAACCACCGCTACCAGCGGTGGTTTGTTTGC
CGGATCAAGAGCTACCAACTCTTTTTCCGAAGGTAACTGGCTTCAGCAGAGCGCAGATACCAAATACTGT
CCTTCTAGTGTAGCCGTAGTTAGGCCACCACTTCAAGAACTCTGTAGCACCGCCTACATACCTCGCTCTG
CTAATCCTGTTACCAGTGGCTGCTGCCAGTGGCGATAAGTCGTGTCTTACCGGGTTGGACTCAAGACGAT
AGTTACCGGATAAGGCGCAGCGGTCGGGCTGAACGGGGGGTTCGTGCACACAGCCCAGCTTGGAGCGAAC
GACCTACACCGAACTGAGATACCTACAGCGTGAGCTATGAGAAAGCGCCACGCTTCCCGAAGGGAGAAAG
GCGGACAGGTATCCGGTAAGCGGCAGGGTCGGAACAGGAGAGCGCACGAGGGAGCTTCCAGGGGGAAACG
CCTGGTATCTTTATAGTCCTGTCGGGTTTCGCCACCTCTGACTTGAGCGTCGATTTTTGTGATGCTCGTC
AGGGGGGCGGAGCCTATGGAAAAACGCCAGCAACGCGGCCTTTTTACGGTTCCTGGCCTTTTGCTGGCCT
TGAAGCTGTCCCTGATGGTCGTCATCTACCTGCCTGGACAGCATGGCCTGCAACGCGGGCATCCCGATGC
CGCCGGAAGCGAGAAGAATCATAATGGGGAAGGCCATCCAGCCTCGCGTCGCGAACGCCAGCAAGACGTA
GCCCAGCGCGTCGGCCCCGAGATGCGCCGCGTGCGGCTGCTGGAGATGGCGGACGCGATGGATATGTTCT
GCCAAGGGTTGGTTTGCGCATTCACAGTTCTCCGCAAGAATTGATTGGCTCCAATTCTTGGAGTGGTGAA
TCCGTTAGCGAGGTGCCGCCCTGCTTCATCCCCGTGGCCCGTTGCTCGCGTTTGCTGGCGGTGTCCCCGG
AAGAAATATATTTGCATGTCTTTAGTTCTATGATGACACAAACCCCGCCCAGCGTCTTGTCATTGGCGAA
TTCGAACACGCAGATGCAGTCGGGGCGGCGCGGTCCGAGGTCCACTTCGCATATTAAGGTGACGCGTGTG
GCCTCGAACACCGAGCGACCCTGCAGCGACCCGCTTAACAGCGTCAACAGCGTGCCGCAGATCCCGGGGG
GCAATGAGATATGAAAAAGCCTGAACTCACCGCGACGTCTGTCGAGAAGTTTCTGATCGAAAAGTTCGAC
AGCGTCTCCGACCTGATGCAGCTCTCGGAGGGCGAAGAATCTCGTGCTTTCAGCTTCGATGTAGGAGGGC
GTGGATATGTCCTGCGGGTAAATAGCTGCGCCGATGGTTTCTACAAAGATCGTTATGTTTATCGGCACTT
TGCATCGGCCGCGCTCCCGATTCCGGAAGTGCTTGACATTGGGGAATTCAGCGAGAGCCTGACCTATTGC
ATCTCCCGCCGTGCACAGGGTGTCACGTTGCAAGACCTGCCTGAAACCGAACTGCCCGCTGTTCTGCAGC
CGGTCGCGGAGGCCATGGATGCGATCGCTGCGGCCGATCTTAGCCAGACGAGCGGGTTCGGCCCATTCGG
ACCGCAAGGAATCGGTCAATACACTACATGGCGTGATTTCATATGCGCGATTGCTGATCCCCATGTGTAT
CACTGGCAAACTGTGATGGACGACACCGTCAGTGCGTCCGTCGCGCAGGCTCTCGATGAGCTGATGCTTT
GGGCCGAGGACTGCCCCGAAGTCCGGCACCTCGTGCACGCGGATTTCGGCTCCAACAATGTCCTGACGGA
CAATGGCCGCATAACAGCGGTCATTGACTGGAGCGAGGCGATGTTCGGGGATTCCCAATACGAGGTCGCC
AACATCTTCTTCTGGAGGCCGTGGTTGGCTTGTATGGAGCAGCAGACGCGCTACTTCGAGCGGAGGCATC
CGGAGCTTGCAGGATCGCCGCGGCTCCGGGCGTATATGCTCCGCATTGGTCTTGACCAACTCTATCAGAG
CTTGGTTGACGGCAATTTCGATGATGCAGCTTGGGCGCAGGGTCGATGCGACGCAATCGTCCGATCCGGA
GCCGGGACTGTCGGGCGTACACAAATCGCCCGCAGAAGCGCGGCCGTCTGGACCGATGGCTGTGTAGAAG
TACTCGCCGATAGTGGAAACCGACGCCCCAGCACTCGTCCGGATCGGGAGATGGGGGAGGCTAACTGAAA
CACGGAAGGAGACAATACCGGAAGGAACCCGCGCTATGACGGCAATAAAAAGACAGAATAAAACGCACGG
GTGTTGGGTCGTTTGTTCATAAACGCGGGGTTCGGTCCCAGGGCTGGCACTCTGTCGATACCCCACCGAG
ACCCCATTGGGGCCAATACGCCCGCGTTTCTTCCTTTTCCCCACCCCACCCCCCAAGTTCGGGTGAAGGC
CCAGGGCTCGCAGCCAACGTCGGGGCGGCAGGCCCTGCCATAGCCACTGGCCCCGTGGGTTAGGGACGGG
GTCCCCCATGGGGAATGGTTTATGGTTCGTGGGGGTTATTATTTTGGGCGTTGCGTGGGGTCAGGTCCAC
GACTGGACTGAGCAGACAGACCCATGGTTTTTGGATGGCCTGGGCATGGACCGCATGTACTGGCGCGACA
CGAACACCGGGCGTCTGTGGCTGCCAAACACCCCCGACCCCCAAAAACCACCGCGCGGATTTCTGGCGTG
CCAAGCTAGTCGACCAATTCTCATGTTTGACAGCTTATCATCGCAGATCCGGGCAACGTTGTTGCCATTG
CTGCAGGCGCAGAACTGGTAGGTATGGAAGATCTATACATTGAATCAATATTGGCAATTAGCCATATTAG
TCATTGGTTATATAGCATAAATCAATATTGGCTATTGGCCATTGCATACGTTGTATCTATATCATAATAT
GTACATTTATATTGGCTCATGTCCAATATGACCGCCATGTTGACATTGATTATTGACTAGTTATTAATAG
TAATCAATTACGGGGTCATTAGTTCATAGCCCATATATGGAGTTCCGCGTTACATAACTTACGGTAAATG
GCCCGCCTGGCTGACCGCCCAACGACCCCCGCCCATTGACGTCAATAATGACGTATGTTCCCATAGTAAC
GCCAATAGGGACTTTCCATTGACGTCAATGGGTGGAGTATTTACGGTAAACTGCCCACTTGGCAGTACAT
CAAGTGTATCATATGCCAAGTCCGCCCCCTATTGACGTCAATGACGGTAAATGGCCCGCCTGGCATTATG
CCCAGTACATGACCTTACGGGACTTTCCTACTTGGCAGTACATCTACGTATTAGTCATCGCTATTACCAT
GGTGATGCGGTTTTGGCAGTACACCAATGGGCGTGGATAGCGGTTTGACTCACGGGGATTTCCAAGTCTC
CACCCCATTGACGTCAATGGGAGTTTGTTTTGGCACCAAAATCAACGGGACTTTCCAAAATGTCGTAATA
ACCCCGCCCCGTTGACGCAAATGGGCGGTAGGCGTGTACGGTGGGAGGTCTATATAAGCAGAGCTCGTTT
AGTGAACCGTCAGATCTCTAGAAGCTGGGTACCAGCTGCTAGCGCCACCATGGAGACCACCCCCCTGAAC
AGTCAAAAGCAACTCTCTGCCTGTGAGGATGGAGAGGACTGTCAGGAGAATGGCGTTCTTCAAAAGGTTG
TACCCACCCCTGGAGATAAGGTGGAAAGCGGCCAGATTTCCAACGGCTACAGCGCCGTGCCATCACCTGG
AGCCGGGGATGATACACGGCACAGCATTCCCGCAACCACCACGACACTGGTTGCAGAGCTTCACCAGGGC
GAGAGGGAGACGTGGGGCAAAAAGGTAGATTTTCTGCTTTCCGTGATCGGTTACGCGGTCGATCTGGGGA
ACGTGTGGAGGTTCCCTTACATTTGTTACCAAAACGGAGGGGGTGCCTTCTTGCTGCCCTACACAATTAT
GGCGATTTTTGGGGGTATCCCGCTCTTCTACATGGAACTGGCCTTGGGTCAGTACCACCGGAACGGCTGC
ATTAGCATTTGGCGCAAGATATGCCCCATTTTCAAGGGAATCGGATACGCAATCTGTATAATCGCGTTCT
ATATTGCATCATATTACAACACCATCATGGCCTGGGCCCTTTATTACTTGATCAGCAGTTTCACCGACCA
ATTGCCGTGGACGAGCTGTAAGAACTCATGGAATACCGGGAACTGTACCAACTACTTCTCTGAGGACAGC
TCAGGAGGTAGCGGGGGTGAACAGAAGCTGATTAGCGAGGAGGACTTGGGCAGTCCAGGCGGAAGCGGCA
ACATCACTTGGACACTCCATAGTACGAGCCCCGCAGAGGAGTTTTACACCAGGCACGTACTGCAGATTCA
TAGGAGCAAGGGTCTGCAAGACCTGGGCGGTATTAGCTGGCAGCTCGCATTGTGCATAATGTTGATCTTT
ACGGTGATCTATTTCTCTATCTGGAAGGGAGTAAAGACATCCGGCAAGGTGGTGTGGGTGACGGCGACCT
TCCCCTACATTATACTCAGCGTGTTGTTGGTGAGGGGGGCAACCCTGCCTGGGGCCTGGCGAGGCGTGCT
GTTCTATCTCAAGCCAAACTGGCAGAAGCTTCTTGAAACCGGAGTGTGGATCGACGCGGCCGCGCAAATC
TTCTTTTCCCTCGGTCCCGGCTTCGGGGTCCTTCTGGCATTCGCAAGCTACAACAAGTTCAACAATAACT
GCTACCAGGACGCCCTCGTGACAAGTGTAGTGAACTGCATGACCTCTTTCGTGAGCGGGTTTGTGATCTT
CACAGTACTCGGATATATGGCTGAGATGAGGAACGAAGATGTTAGTGAGGTTGCCAAAGACGCTGGCCCG
AGCCTGTTGTTCATCACATACGCCGAGGCTATCGCGAACATGCCCGCATCTACTTTCTTCGCCATCATCT
TTTTCCTGATGCTGATAACCCTTGGGCTGGATAGCATGTTCGCCGGACTGGAGGGTGTCATCACTGCCGT
TCTCGACGAGTTCCCCCATGTGTGGGCCAAGCGACGGGAAAGGTTCGTGCTGGCCGTCGTAATCACATGC
TTCTTCGGCTCACTGGTGACCCTTACCTTTGGCGGTGCGTACGTGGTCAAGCTGCTCGAAGAGTACGCCA
CTGGACCGGCGGTTCTGACCGTGGCATTGATCGAGGCCGTGGCCGTAAGCTGGTTTTACGGCATCACGCA
GTTCTGTAGGGACGTGAAAGAGATGCTGGGCTTTTCTCCCGGTTGGTTTTGGAGGATTTGTTGGGTAGCA
ATTAGCCCCCTGTTTCTCCTTTTCATTATTTGCTCTTTTCTGATGTCTCCACCGCAGCTCCGACTGTTTC
AGTACAACTACCCCTACTGGTCAATTATCCTGGGCTATTGTATCGGCACCTCAAGTTTCATCTGCATCCC
CACATACATCGCATACAGACTGATAATTACGCCCGGTACTTTTAAGGAGCGAATCATTAAAAGCATAACC
CCCGAAACCCCCACCGAGATCCCTTGTGGCGATATAAGACTCAATGCGGTCTAATAGCTCGAGGCCGGCA
AGGCCGGATCCAGACATGATAAGATACATTGATGAGTTTGGACAAACCACAACTAGAATGCAGTGAAAAA
AATGCTTTATTTGTGAAATTTGTGATGCTATTGCTTTATTTGTAACCATTATAAGCTGCAATAAACAAGT
TAACAACAACAATTGCATTCATTTTATGTTTCAGGTTCAGGGGGAGGTGTGGGAGGTTTTTTAAAGCAAG
TAAAACCTCTACAAATGTGGTATGGCTGATTATGATCCGGCTGCCTCGCGCGTTTCGGTGATGACGGTGA
AAACCTCTGACACATGCAGCTCCCGGAGACGGTCACAGCTTGTCTGTAAGCGGATGCCGGGAGCAGACAA
GCCCGTCAGGGCGCGTCAGCGGGTGTTGGCGGGTGTCGGGGCGCAGCCATGAGGTCGACTCTAGAGGATC
GATCCCCGCCCCGGACGAACTAAACCTGACTACGACATCTCTGCCCCTTCTTCGCGGGGCAGTGCATGTA
ATCCCTTCAGTTGGTTGGTACAACTTGCCAACTGGGCCCTGTTCCACATGTGACACGGGGGGGGACCAAA
CACAAAGGGGTTCTCTGACTGTAGTTGACATCCTTATAAATGGATGTGCACATTTGCCAACACTGAGTGG
CTTTCATCCTGGAGCAGACTTTGCAGTCTGTGGACTGCAACACAACATTGCCTTTATGTGTAACTCTTGG
CTGAAGCTCTTACACCAATGCTGGGGGACATGTACCTCCCAGGGGCCCAGGAAGACTACGGGAGGCTACA
CCAACGTCAATCAGAGGGGCCTGTGTAGCTACCGATAAGCGGACCCTCAAGAGGGCATTAGCAATAGTGT
TTATAAGGCCCCCTTGTTAACCCTAAACGGGTAGCATATGCTTCCCGGGTAGTAGTATATACTATCCAGA
CTAACCCTAATTCAATAGCATATGTTACCCAACGGGAAGCATATGCTATCGAATTAGGGTTAGTAAAAGG
GTCCTAAGGAACAGCGATATCTCCCACCCCATGAGCTGTCACGGTTTTATTTACATGGGGTCAGGATTCC
ACGAGGGTAGTGAACCATTTTAGTCACAAGGGCAGTGGCTGAAGATCAAGGAGCGGGCAGTGAACTCTCC
TGAATCTTCGCCTGCTTCTTCATTCTCCTTCGTTTAGCTAATAGAATAACTGCTGAGTTGTGAACAGTAA
GGTGTATGTGAGGTGCTCGAAAACAAGGTTTCAGGTGACGCCCCCAGAATAAAATTTGGACGGGGGGTTC
AGTGGTGGCATTGTGCTATGACACCAATATAACCCTCACAAACCCCTTGGGCAATAAATACTAGTGTAGG
AATGAAACATTCTGAATATCTTTAACAATAGAAATCCATGGGGTGGGGACAAGCCGTAAAGACTGGATGT
CCATCTCACACGAATTTATGGCTATGGGCAACACATAATCCTAGTGCAATATGATACTGGGGTTATTAAG
ATGTGTCCCAGGCAGGGACCAAGACAGGTGAACCATGTTGTTACACTCTATTTGTAACAAGGGGAAAGAG
AGTGGACGCCGACAGCAGCGGACTCCACTGGTTGTCTCTAACACCCCCGAAAATTAAACGGGGCTCCACG
CCAATGGGGCCCATAAACAAAGACAAGTGGCCACTCTTTTTTTTGAAATTGTGGAGTGGGGGCACGCGTC
AGCCCCCACACGCCGCCCTGCGGTTTTGGACTGTAAAATAAGGGTGTAATAACTTGGCTGATTGTAACCC
CGCTAACCACTGCGGTCAAACCACTTGCCCACAAAACCACTAATGGCACCCCGGGGAATACCTGCATAAG
TAGGTGGGCGGGCCAAGATAGGGGCGCGATTGCTGCGATCTGGAGGACAAATTACACACACTTGCGCCTG
AGCGCCAAGCACAGGGTTGTTGGTCCTCATATTCACGAGGTCGCTGAGAGCACGGTGGGCTAATGTTGCC
ATGGGTAGCATATACTACCCAAATATCTGGATAGCATATGCTATCCTAATCTATATCTGGGTAGCATAGG
CTATCCTAATCTATATCTGGGTAGCATATGCTATCCTAATCTATATCTGGGTAGTATATGCTATCCTAAT
TTATATCTGGGTAGCATAGGCTATCCTAATCTATATCTGGGTAGCATATGCTATCCTAATCTATATCTGG
GTAGTATATGCTATCCTAATCTGTATCCGGGTAGCATATGCTATCCTAATAGAGATTAGGGTAGTATATG
CTATCCTAATTTATATCTGGGTAGCATATACTACCCAAATATCTGGATAGCATATGCTATCCTAATCTAT
ATCTGGGTAGCATATGCTATCCTAATCTATATCTGGGTAGCATAGGCTATCCTAATCTATATCTGGGTAG
CATATGCTATCCTAATCTATATCTGGGTAGTATATGCTATCCTAATTTATATCTGGGTAGCATAGGCTAT
CCTAATCTATATCTGGGTAGCATATGCTATCCTAATCTATATCTGGGTAGTATATGCTATCCTAATCTGT
ATCCGGGTAGCATATGCTATCCTCATGCATATACAGTCAGCATATGATACCCAGTAGTAGAGTGGGAGTG
CTATCCTTTGCATATGCCGCCACCTCCCAAGGGGGCGTGAATTTTCGCTGCTTGTCCTTTTCCTGCTGGT
TGCTCCCATTCTTAGGTGAATTTAAGGAGGCCAGGCTAAAGCCGTCGCATGTCTGATTGCTCACCAGGTA
AATGTCGCTAATGTTTTCCAACGCGAGAAGGTGTTGAGCGCGGAGCTGAGTGACGTGACAACATGGGTAT
GCCCAATTGCCCCATGTTGGGAGGACGAAAATGGTGACAAGACAGATGGCCAGAAATACACCAACAGCAC
GCATGATGTCTACTGGGGATTTATTCTTTAGTGCGGGGGAATACACGGCTTTTAATACGATTGAGGGCGT
CTCCTAACAAGTTACATCACTCCTGCCCTTCCTCACCCTCATCTCCATCACCTCCTTCATCTCCGTCATC
TCCGTCATCACCCTCCGCGGCAGCCCCTTCCACCATAGGTGGAAACCAGGGAGGCAAATCTACTCCATCG
TCAAAGCTGCACACAGTCACCCTGATATTGCAGGTAGGAGCGGGCTTTGTCATAACAAGGTCCTTAATCG
CATCCTTCAAAACCTCAGCAAATATATGAGTTTGTAAAAAGACCATGAAATAACAGACAATGGACTCCCT
TAGCGGGCCAGGTTGTGGGCCGGGTCCAGGGGCCATTCCAAAGGGGAGACGACTCAATGGTGTAAGACGA
CATTGTGGAATAGCAAGGGCAGTTCCTCGCCTTAGGTTGTAAAGGGAGGTCTTACTACCTCCATATACGA
ACACACCGGCGACCCAAGTTCCTTCGTCGGTAGTCCTTTCTACGTGACTCCTAGCCAGGAGAGCTCTTAA
ACCTTCTGCAATGTTCTCAAATTTCGGGTTGGAACCTCCTTGACCACGATGCTTTCCAAACCACCCTCCT
TTTTTGCGCCTGCCTCCATCACCCTGACCCCGGGGTCCAGTGCTTGGGCCTTCTCCTGGGTCATCTGCGG
GGCCCTGCTCTATCGCTCCCGGGGGCACGTCAGGCTCACCATCTGGGCCACCTTCTTGGTGGTATTCAAA
ATAATCGGCTTCCCCTACAGGGTGGAAAAATGGCCTTCTACCTGGAGGGGGCCTGCGCGGTGGAGACCCG
GATGATGATGACTGACTACTGGGACTCCTGGGCCTCTTTTCTCCACGTCCACGACCTCTCCCCCTGGCTC
TTTCACGACTTCCCCCCCTGGCTCTTTCACGTCCTCTACCCCGGCGGCCTCCACTACCTCCTCGACCCCG
GCCTCCACTACCTCCTCGACCCCGGCCTCCACTGCCTCCTCGACCCCGGCCTCCACCTCCTGCTCCTGCC
CCTCCTGCTCCTGCCCCTCCTCCTGCTCCTGCCCCTCCTGC
